Addgene plasmid #201382: UL_NLS-mutNLS V5-Twist
Purpose: Expresses Twist mutant for nucleocytoplasmic transport studies
Depositing lab: Pere Roca-Cusachs. Depositing organization: Institut de Bioenginyeria de Catalunya (IBEC). Publication: Mechanical force application to the nucleus regulates nucleocytoplasmic transport. Andreu I, Granero-Moya I, Chahare NR, Clein K, Molina-Jordan M, Beedle AEM, Elosegui-Artola A, Abenza JF, Rossetti L, Trepat X, Raveh B, Roca-Cusachs P. Nat Cell Biol. 2022 Jun;24(6):896-905. doi: 10.1038/s41556-022-00927-7. Epub 2022 Jun 9. PubMed 35681009.
Backbone
  Vector backbone: pEGFP-C3
  Vector type: Mammalian Expression
Growth in bacteria
  Bacterial resistance: Kanamycin, 50 μg/mL
  Growth temperature: 37°C
  Growth strain: DH5alpha
  Copy number: High Copy
Gene/Insert
  Gene/Insert name: Twist
  Species: M. musculus (mouse)
  Mutation: K38R K73R
  Entrez Gene: Twist1 (a.k.a. M-Twist, Pde, Ska10, Ska<m10Jus>, Twist, bHLHa38, pdt)
  Tag / fusion protein: (NLS)SV40A3-V5 (N terminal on insert)
  Cloning method: Ligation Independent Cloning
Terms and licenses: Academic/Nonprofit Terms; Industry Terms: Not Available to Industry
Depositor comments: Internal lab code: IG119/P679
How to cite: UL_NLS-mutNLS V5-Twist was a gift from Pere Roca-Cusachs (Addgene plasmid # 201382 ; http://n2t.net/addgene:201382 ; RRID:Addgene_201382)
