[The description below was written by a language model from this plasmid's Addgene catalogue record and pLannotate feature annotations shown in this document.]
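Description:
UL_NLS-mutNLS V5-Twist is a mammalian expression plasmid built on the pEGFP-C3 backbone that produces a mutant form of mouse Twist1 for studies of nucleocytoplasmic transport. Transcription is driven by the human CMV immediate-early enhancer and promoter. The insert carries the substitutions K38R and K73R, which, as the "mutNLS" in the name suggests, appear intended to disable the protein's own nuclear localisation signals. According to the catalogue entry, the N terminus carries an exogenous SV40-derived NLS variant (SV40A3) followed by a V5 epitope tag for detection. Nuclear import of the protein would then depend on the added NLS rather than on the native Twist signals. The "UL" prefix is not explained in the record.

The annotated 4,628 nt sequence shows the Twist1 coding region but no EGFP, so the fluorescent protein of the parental vector seems to have been replaced rather than fused. The small NLS and V5 elements were not picked up by the annotation, although there is room for them between the promoter and the Twist1 feature. Downstream of the insert are short matches to a His tag, a T7-derived solubility tag and a T7 terminator, which look like carry-over from a bacterial expression vector. Only a fragment of the SV40 polyadenylation signal is annotated after them.

The plasmid replicates at high copy in E. coli through a pUC-type origin, and an f1 origin is also present. A single NeoR/KanR cassette is driven by tandem bacterial (bla) and SV40 early promoters and ends with the HSV TK poly(A) signal. It confers kanamycin resistance in bacteria and allows G418 selection in mammalian cells.
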