Features (pLannotate 1.2.2; 15 found; start..end, strand, type, name):
    324..527     +  promoter       CMV promoter: human cytomegalovirus (CMV) immediate early promoter
    641..1255    +  CDS            Twist1: TWST1_MOUSE - Also known as Twist. Experimental evidence at protein level: Swiss-Prot protein existence level 1. Acts as a transcriptional regulator. Inhibits myogenesis by sequestrating E proteins, inhibiting trans-activation by MEF2, and inhibiting DNA-binding by MYOD1 through physical interaction. This interaction probably involves the basic domains of both proteins. Also represses expression of proinflammatory cytokines such as TNFA and IL1B. Regulates cranial suture patterning and fusion. Activates transcription as a heterodimer with E proteins. Regulates gene expression differentially, d
   1309..1326    +  CDS            9xHis (fragment): 9xHis affinity tag
   1336..1385    +  CDS            SET1 (fragment): solubility-enhancement tag derived from T7 phage gene 10B
   1393..1440    +  terminator     T7 terminator: transcription terminator for bacteriophage T7 RNA polymerase
   1465..1496    +  polyA_signal   SV40 poly(A) signal (fragment): SV40 polyadenylation signal
   1503..1958    -  rep_origin     f1 ori (sequence partly withheld): f1 bacteriophage origin of replication; arrow indicates direction of (+) strand synthesis
   1985..2089    +  promoter       AmpR promoter: bla
   2091..2448    +  promoter       SV40 promoter: SV40 enhancer and early promoter
   2483..3277    +  CDS            NeoR/KanR: aminoglycoside phosphotransferase from Tn5; aph(3')-II (or nptII); confers resistance to neomycin, kanamycin, and G418 (Geneticin®)
   3298..3450    +  CDS            ble (fragment): BLE_KLEPN - Experimental evidence at protein level: Swiss-Prot protein existence level 1. Binding protein with a strong affinity to the bleomycin family of antibiotics. Binds to CL990; an antimitotic-antibiotic compound. From Klebsiella pneumoniae.
   3509..3556    +  polyA_signal   HSV TK poly(A) signal: herpes simplex virus thymidine kinase polyadenylation signal (Cole and Stacy, 1985)
   3647..3663    -  polyA_signal   bGH poly(A) signal (fragment): bovine growth hormone polyadenylation signal
   3885..4473    +  rep_origin     ori: high-copy-number ColE1/pMB1/pBR322/pUC origin of replication
   4588..323     +  enhancer       CMV enhancer (across the origin): human cytomegalovirus immediate early enhancer
>Addgene plasmid #201382 | UL_NLS-mutNLS V5-Twist | addgene full sequence | sequence record 399917 | Addgene NGS Result
GCCCATATATGGAGTTCCGCGTTACATAACTTACGGTAAATGGCCCGCCTGGCTGACCGCCCAACGACCC
ACGCCCATTGACGTCAATAATGACGTATGTTCCCATAGTAACGCCAATAGGGACTTTCCATTGACGTCAA
TGGGTGGAGTATTTACGGTAAACTGCCCACTTGGCAGTACATCAAGTGTATCATATGCCAAGTACGCCCC
CTATTGACGTCAATGACGGTAAATGGCCCGCCTGGCACTATGCCCAGTACATGACCTTATGGGACTTTCC
TACTTGGCAGTACATCTACGTATTAGTCATCGCTATTACCATGGTGATGCGGTTTTGGCAGTACATCAAT
GGGCGTGGATAGCGGTTTGACTCACGGGGATTTCCAAGTCTCCACCCCATTGACGTCAATGGGAGTTTGT
TTTGGCACCAAAATCAACGGGACTTTCCAAAATGTCGTAACAACTCCGCCCCATTGACGCAAATGGGCGG
TAGGCGTGTACGGTGGGAGGTCTATATAAGCAGAGCTGGTTTAGTGAACCGTCAGATCCGCTAGCGCTAC
CGGTCGCCACCATGGGCCCAAAAGCCAAAAGAAAAGTTGGAAAGCCTATTCCTAATCCTCTTCTAGGTCT
AGATTCTACTATGCAGGACGTGTCCAGCTCGCCAGTCTCTCCGGCCGACGACAGCCTGAGCAACAGCGAG
GAGGAGCCGGACCGGCAGCAGCCGGCGAGCGGCAAGCGCGGGGCTCGCAGGAGACGCAGCAGTCGGCGCA
GCGCGGGCGGCAGCGCGGGGCCCGGCGGGGCCACGGGCGGGGGCATCGGAGGCGGCGACGAGCCAGGCAG
CCCGGCCCAGGGCAGGCGCGGCAAGAAATCTGCGGGCGGAGGCGGCGGCGGCGGCGCGGGCGGAGGTGGT
GGCGGCGGCGGCGGCAGCAGCAGCGGGGGCGGGAGCCCGCAGTCGTACGAGGAGCTGCAGACCCAGCGGG
TCATGGCTAACGTGCGGGAGCGCCAGCGCACGCAGTCGCTGAACGAGGCGTTCGCCGCCCTGCGCAAGAT
CATCCCCACGCTGCCCTCGGACAAGCTGAGCAAGATTCAGACCCTCAAACTGGCGGCCAGGTACATCGAC
TTCCTGTACCAGGTCCTGCAGAGCGACGAGCTGGACTCCAAGATGGCAAGCTGCAGCTATGTGGCCCACG
AGCGGCTCAGCTACGCCTTCTCCGTCTGGAGGATGGAGGGGGCCTGGTCCATGTCCGCGTCCCACTAGGT
CGACCCGGGTATCCGTATGATGTGCCTGACTACGCATGATATCTCGAGCACCACCACCACCACCACTGAG
ATCCGGCTGCTAACAAAGCCCGAAAGGAAGCTGAGTTGGCTGCTGCCACCGCTGAGCAATAACTAGCATA
ACCCCTTGGGGCCTCTAAACGGGTCTTGAGGGGTTTTTTGCTGAAAGGAGGAACTATATCCGGATGTGGT
TTGTCCAAACTCATCAATGTATCTTAACGCGTAAATTGTAAGCGTTAATATTTTGTTAAAATTCGCGTTA
AATTTTTGTTAAATCAGCTCATTTTTTAACCAATAGGCCGAAATCGGCAAAATCCCTTATAAATCAAAAG
AATAGACCGAGATAGGGT
[37 nt withheld, positions 1629-1665]
AAAGAACGTGGACTCCAACGTCAAAGG
[49 nt withheld, positions 1693-1741]
T
[91 nt withheld, positions 1743-1833]
GAACGTGGCGAGG
[112 nt withheld, positions 1847-1958]
CAGGTGGCACTTTTCGGGGAAATGTGCGCGGAACCCCTATTTGTTTATTTTTCTAAATACATTCAAATAT
GTATCCGCTCATGAGACAATAACCCTGATAAATGCTTCAATAATATTGAAAAAGGAAGAGTCCTGAGGCG
GAAAGAACCAGCTGTGGAATGTGTGTCAGTTAGGGTGTGGAAAGTCCCCAGGCTCCCCAGCAGGCAGAAG
TATGCAAAGCATGCATCTCAATTAGTCAGCAACCAGGTGTGGAAAGTCCCCAGGCTCCCCAGCAGGCAGA
AGTATGCAAAGCATGCATCTCAATTAGTCAGCAACCATAGTCCCGCCCCTAACTCCGCCCATCCCGCCCC
TAACTCCGCCCAGTTCCGCCCATTCTCCGCCCCATGGCTGACTAATTTTTTTTATTTATGCAGAGGCCGA
GGCCGCCTCGGCCCCTGAGCTATTCCAGAAGTAGTGAGGAGGCTTTTTTGGAGGCCTAGGCTTTTGCAAA
GATCGATCAAGAGACAGGATGAGGATCGTTTCGCATGATTGAACAAGATGGATTGCACGCAGGTTCTCCG
GCCGCTTGGGTGGAGAGGCTATTCGGCTATGACTGGGCACAACAGACAATCGGCTGCTCTGATGCCGCCG
TGTTCCGGCTGTCAGCGCAGGGGCGCCCGGTTCTTTTTGTCAAGACCGACCTGTCCGGTGCCCTGAATGA
ACTGCAAGACGAGGCAGCGCGGCTATCGTGGCTGGCCACGACGGGCGTTCCTTGCGCAGCTGTGCTCGAC
GTTGTCACTGAAGCGGGAAGGGACTGGCTGCTATTGGGCGAAGTGCCGGGGCAGGATCTCCTGTCATCTC
ACCTTGCTCCTGCCGAGAAAGTATCCATCATGGCTGATGCAATGCGGCGGCTGCATACGCTTGATCCGGC
TACCTGCCCATTCGACCACCAAGCGAAACATCGCATCGAGCGAGCACGTACTCGGATGGAAGCCGGTCTT
GTCGATCAGGATGATCTGGACGAAGAGCATCAGGGGCTCGCGCCAGCCGAACTGTTCGCCAGGCTCAAGG
CGAGCATGCCCGACGGCGAGGATCTCGTCGTGACCCATGGCGATGCCTGCTTGCCGAATATCATGGTGGA
AAATGGCCGCTTTTCTGGATTCATCGACTGTGGCCGGCTGGGTGTGGCGGACCGCTATCAGGACATAGCG
TTGGCTACCCGTGATATTGCTGAAGAGCTTGGCGGCGAATGGGCTGACCGCTTCCTCGTGCTTTACGGTA
TCGCCGCTCCCGATTCGCAGCGCATCGCCTTCTATCGCCTTCTTGACGAGTTCTTCTGAGCGGGACTCTG
GGGTTCGAAATGACCGACCAAGCGACGCCCAACCTGCCATCACGAGATTTCGATTCCACCGCCGCCTTCT
ATGAAAGGTTGGGCTTCGGAATCGTTTTCCGGGACGCCGGCTGGATGATCCTCCAGCGCGGGGATCTCAT
GCTGGAGTTCTTCGCCCACCCTAGGGGGAGGCTAACTGAAACACGGAAGGAGACAATACCGGAAGGAACC
CGCGCTATGACGGCAATAAAAAGACAGAATAAAACGCACGGTGTTGGGTCGTTTGTTCATAAACGCGGGG
TTCGGTCCCAGGGCTGGCACTCTGTCGATACCCCACCGAGACCCCATTGGGGCCAATACGCCCGCGTTTC
TTCCTTTTCCCCACCCCACCCCCCAAGTTCGGGTGAAGGCCCAGGGCTCGCAGCCAACGTCGGGGCGGCA
GGCCCTGCCATAGCCTCAGGTTACTCATATATACTTTAGATTGATTTAAAACTTCATTTTTAATTTAAAA
GGATCTAGGTGAAGATCCTTTTTGATAATCTCATGACCAAAATCCCTTAACGTGAGTTTTCGTTCCACTG
AGCGTCAGACCCCGTAGAAAAGATCAAAGGATCTTCTTGAGATCCTTTTTTTCTGCGCGTAATCTGCTGC
TTGCAAACAAAAAAACCACCGCTACCAGCGGTGGTTTGTTTGCCGGATCAAGAGCTACCAACTCTTTTTC
CGAAGGTAACTGGCTTCAGCAGAGCGCAGATACCAAATACTGTTCTTCTAGTGTAGCCGTAGTTAGGCCA
CCACTTCAAGAACTCTGTAGCACCGCCTACATACCTCGCTCTGCTAATCCTGTTACCAGTGGCTGCTGCC
AGTGGCGATAAGTCGTGTCTTACCGGGTTGGACTCAAGACGATAGTTACCGGATAAGGCGCAGCGGTCGG
GCTGAACGGGGGGTTCGTGCACACAGCCCAGCTTGGAGCGAACGACCTACACCGAACTGAGATACCTACA
GCGTGAGCTATGAGAAAGCGCCACGCTTCCCGAAGGGAGAAAGGCGGACAGGTATCCGGTAAGCGGCAGG
GTCGGAACAGGAGAGCGCACGAGGGAGCTTCCAGGGGGAAACGCCTGGTATCTTTATAGTCCTGTCGGGT
TTCGCCACCTCTGACTTGAGCGTCGATTTTTGTGATGCTCGTCAGGGGGGCGGAGCCTATGGAAAAACGC
CAGCAACGCGGCCTTTTTACGGTTCCTGGCCTTTTGCTGGCCTTTTGCTCACATGTTCTTTCCTGCGTTA
TCCCCTGATTCTGTGGATAACCGTATTACCGCCATGCATTAGTTATTAATAGTAATCAATTACGGGGTCA
TTAGTTCATA
